>Addgene plasmid #171787 | MSCV-Fbxo7(ΔF-box)-IRES-GFP | addgene full sequence | sequence record 353364 | Addgene NGS Result
ATCAGTGGTCCAGGCTCTAGTTTTGACTCAACAATATCACCAGCTGAAGCCTATAGAGTACGAGCCATAG
ATAAAATAAAAGATTTTATTTAGTCTCCAGAAAAAGGGGGGAATGAAAGACCCCACCTGTAGGTTTGGCA
AGCTAGCTTAAGTAACGCCATTTTGCAAGGCATGGAAAATACATAACTGAGAATAGAGAAGTTCAGATCA
AGGTTAGGAACAGAGAGACAGCAGAATATGGGCCAAACAGGATATCTGTGGTAAGCAGTTCCTGCCCCGG
CTCAGGGCCAAGAACAGATGGTCCCCAGATGCGGTCCCGCCCTCAGCAGTTTCTAGAGAACCATCAGATG
TTTCCAGGGTGCCCCAAGGACCTGAAATGACCCTGTGCCTTATTTGAACTAACCAATCAGTTCGCTTCTC
GCTTCTGTTCGCGCGCTTCTGCTCCCCGAGCTCAATAAAAGAGCCCACAACCCCTCACTCGGCGCGCCAG
TCCTCCGATAGACTGCGTCGCCCGGGTACCCGTATTCCCAATAAAGCCTCTTGCTGTTTGCATCCGAATC
GTGGACTCGCTGATCCTTGGGAGGGTCTCCTCAGATTGATTGACTGCCCACCTCGGGGGTCTTTCATTTG
GAGGTTCCACCGAGATTTGGAGACCCCTGCCCAGGGACCACCGACCCCCCCGCCGGGAGGTAAGCTGGCC
AGCGGTCGTTTCGTGTCTGTCTCTGTCTTTGTGCGTGTTTGTGCCGGCATCTAATGTTTGCGCCTGCGTC
TGTACTAGTTAGCTAACTAGCTCTGTATCTGGCGGACCCGTGGTGGAACTGACGAGTTCTGAACACCCGG
CCGCAACCCTGGGAGACGTCCCAGGGACTTTGGGGGCCGTTTTTGTGGCCCGACCTGAGGAAGGGAGTCG
ATGTGGAATCCGACCCCGTCAGGATATGTGGTTCTGGTAGGAGACGAGAACCTAAAACAGTTCCCGCCTC
CGTCTGAATTTTTGCTTTCGGTTTGGAACCGAAGCCGCGCGTCTTGTCTGCTGCAGCGCTGCAGCATCGT
TCTGTGTTGTCTCTGTCTGACTGTGTTTCTGTATTTGTCTGAAAATTAGGGCCAGACTGTTACCACTCCC
TTAAGTTTGACCTTAGGTCACTGGAAAGATGTCGAGCGGATCGCTCACAACCAGTCGGTAGATGTCAAGA
AGAGACGTTGGGTTACCTTCTGCTCTGCAGAATGGCCAACCTTTAACGTCGGATGGCCGCGAGACGGCAC
CTTTAACCGAGACCTCATCACCCAGGTTAAGATCAAGGTCTTTTCACCTGGCCCGCATGGACACCCAGAC
CAGGTCCCCTACATCGTGACCTGGGAAGCCTTGGCTTTTGACCCCCCTCCCTGGGTCAAGCCCTTTGTAC
ACCCTAAGCCTCCGCCTCCTCTTCCTCCATCCGCCCCGTCTCTCCCCCTTGAACCTCCTCGTTCGACCCC
GCCTCGATCCTCCCTTTATCCAGCCCTCACTCCTTCTCTAGGCGCCGGAATTAGATCTCTCGAGCACCAT
GGCTAGCATGACTGGTGGACAGCAAATGGGTGGATCCACTAGTAACGGCCGCCAGTGTGCTGGAATTCTT
ATGAGGCTGCGGGTGCGGCTTCTGAAGCGGACCTGGCCGCTGGAGGTGCCCGAGACGGAGCCGACGCTGG
GGCATTTGCGCTCGCACCTGAGGCAGTCCCTGCTGTGCACCTGGGGGTACAGTTCTAATACCCGATTTAC
AATTACATTGAACTACAAGGATCCCCTCACTGGAGATGAAGAGACCTTGGCTTCATATGGGATTGTTTCT
GGGGACTTGATATGTTTGATTCTTCAAGATGACATTCCAGCGCCTAATATACCTTCATCCACAGATTCAG
AGCATTCTTCACTCCAGAATAATGAGCAACCCTCTTTGGCCACCAGCTCCAATCAGACTAGCATGCAGGA
TGAACAACCAAGTGATTCATTCCAAGGACAGGCAGCCCAGTCTGGTGTTTGGAATGACGACAGTATGTTA
GGGCCTAGTCAAAATTTTGAAGCTGAGTCAATTCAAGATAATGCGCATATGGCAGAGGGCACAGGTTTCT
ATCCCTCAGAACCCATGCTCTGTAGTGAATCGGTGGAAGGGCAAGTGCCACATTCATTAGAGACCTTGTA
TCAATCAGCTGACTGTTCTGATGCCAATGATGCCTTGATAGTGTTGATACATCTTCTCATGTTGGAGTCA
GGTTACATACCTCAGGGCACCGAAGCCAAAGCACTGTCCATGCCGGAGAAGTGGAAGTTGAGCGGGGTGT
ATAAGCTGCAGTACATGCATCCTCTCTGCGAGGGCAGCTCCGCTACTCTCACCTGTGTGCCTTTGGGAAA
CCTGATTGTTGTAAATGCTACACTAAAAATCAACAATGAGATTAGAAGTGTGAAAAGATTGCAGCTGCTA
CCAGAATCTTTTATTTGCAAAGAGAAACTAGGGGAAAATGTAGCCAACATATACAAAGATCTTCAGAAAC
TCTCTCGCCTCTTTAAAGACCAGCTGGTGTATCCTCTTCTGGCTTTTACCCGACAAGCACTGAACCTACC
AGATGTATTTGGGTTGGTCGTCCTCCCATTGGAACTGAAACTACGGATCTTCCGACTTCTGGATGTTCGT
TCCGTCTTGTCTTTGTCTGCGGTTTGTCGTGACCTCTTTACTGCTTCAAATGACCCACTCCTGTGGAGGT
TTTTATATCTGCGTGATTTTCGAGACAATACTGTCAGAGTTCAAGACACAGATTGGAAAGAACTGTACAG
GAAGAGGCACATACAAAGAAAAGAATCCCCGAAAGGGCGGTTTGTGATGCTCCTGCCATCGTCAACTCAC
ACCATTCCATTCTATCCCAACCCCTTGCACCCTAGGCCATTTCCTAGCTCCCGCCTTCCTCCAGGAATTA
TCGGGGGTGAATATGACCAAAGACCAACACTTCCCTATGTTGGAGACCCAATCAGTTCACTCATTCCTGG
TCCTGGGGAGACGCCCAGCCAGTTTCCTCCACTGAGACCACGCTTTGATCCAGTTGGCCCACTTCCAGGA
CCTAACCCCATCTTGCCAGGGCGAGGCGGCCCCAATGACAGATTTCCCTTTAGACCCAGCAGGGGTCGGC
CAACTGATGGCCGGCTGTCATTCATGTGAGAATTCCGCCCCCCCCCCCTAACGTTACTGGCCGAAGCCGC
TTGGAATAAGGCCGGTGTGCGTTTGTCTATATGTTATTTTCCACCATATTGCCGTCTTTTGGCAATGTGA
GGGCCCGGAAACCTGGCCCTGTCTTCTTGACGAGCATTCCTAGGGGTCTTTCCCCTCTCGCCAAAGGAAT
GCAAGGTCTGTTGAATGTCGTGAAGGAAGCAGTTCCTCTGGAAGCTTCTTGAAGACAAACAACGTCTGTA
GCGACCCTTTGCAGGCAGCGGAACCCCCCACCTGGCGACAGGTGCCTCTGCGGCCAAAAGCCACGTGTAT
AAGATACACCTGCAAAGGCGGCACAACCCCAGTGCCACGTTGTGAGTTGGATAGTTGTGGAAAGAGTCAA
ATGGCTCTCCTCAAGCGTATTCAACAAGGGGCTGAAGGATGCCCAGAAGGTACCCCATTGTATGGGATCT
GATCTGGGGCCTCGGTGCACATGCTTTACATGTGTTTAGTCGAGGTTAAAAAAACGTCTAGGCCCCCCGA
ACCACGGGGACGTGGTTTTCCTTTGAAAAACACGATGATAATATGGCCACAACCATGGTGAGCAAGGGCG
AGGAGCTGTTCACCGGGGTGGTGCCCATCCTGGTCGAGCTGGACGGCGACGTAAACGGCCACAAGTTCAG
CGTGTCTGGCGAGGGCGAGGGCGATGCCACCTACGGCAAGCTGACCCTGAAGTTCATCTGCACCACCGGC
AAGCTGCCCGTGCCCTGGCCCACCCTCGTGACCACCCTGACCTACGGCGTGCAGTGCTTCAGCCGCTACC
CCGACCACATGAAGCAGCACGACTTCTTCAAGTCCGCCATGCCCGAAGGCTACGTCCAGGAGCGCACCAT
CTTCTTCAAGGACGACGGCAACTACAAGACCCGCGCCGAGGTGAAGTTCGAGGGCGACACCCTGGTGAAC
CGCATCGAGCTGAAGGGCATCGACTTCAAGGAGGACGGCAACATCCTGGGGCACAAGCTGGAGTACAACT
ACAACAGCCACAACGTCTATATCATGGCCGACAAGCAGAAGAACGGCATCAAGGCGAACTTCAAGATCCG
CCACAACATCGAGGACGGCAGCGTGCAGCTCGCCGACCACTACCAGCAGAACACCCCCATCGGCGACGGC
CCCGTGCTGCTGCCCGACAACCACTACCTGAGCACCCAGTCCGCCCTGAGCAAAGACCCCAACGAGAAGC
GCGATCACATGGTCCTGCTGGAGTTCGTGACCGCCGCCGGGATCACTCTCGGCATGGACGAGCTGTACAA
GTAATGAATTAATTAAGAATTATCAAGCTTATCGATACCGTCGACCTGCAGCCAAGCTTATCGATAAAAT
AAAAGATTTTATTTAGTCTCCAGAAAAAGGGGGGAATGAAAGACCCCACCTGTAGGTTTGGCAAGCTAGC
TTAAGTAACGCCATTTTGCAAGGCATGGAAAATACATAACTGAGAATAGAGAAGTTCAGATCAAGGTTAG
GAACAGAGAGACAGCAGAATATGGGCCAAACAGGATATCTGTGGTAAGCAGTTCCTGCCCCGGCTCAGGG
CCAAGAACAGATGGTCCCCAGATGCGGTCCCGCCCTCAGCAGTTTCTAGAGAACCATCAGATGTTTCCAG
GGTGCCCCAAGGACCTGAAATGACCCTGTGCCTTATTTGAACTAACCAATCAGTTCGCTTCTCGCTTCTG
TTCGCGCGCTTCTGCTCCCCGAGCTCAATAAAAGAGCCCACAACCCCTCACTCGGCGCGCCAGTCCTCCG
ATAGACTGCGTCGCCCGGGTACCCGTGTATCCAATAAACCCTCTTGCAGTTGCATCCGACTTGTGGTCTC
GCTGTTCCTTGGGAGGGTCTCCTCTGAGTGATTGACTACCCGTCAGCGGGGGTCTTTCATGGGTAACAGT
TTCTTGAAGTTGGAGAACAACATTCTGAGGGTAGGAGTCGAATATTAAGTAATCCTGACTCAATTAGCCA
CTGTTTTGAATCCACATACTCCAATACTCCTGAAATAGTTCATTATGGACAGCGCAGAAAGAGCTGGGGA
GAATTGTGAAATTGTTATCCGCTCACAATTCCACACAACATACGAGCCGGAAGCATAAAGTGTAAAGCCT
GGGGTGCCTAATGAGTGAGCTAACTCACATTAATTGCGTTGCGCTCACTGCCCGCTTTCCAGTCGGGAAA
CCTGTCGTGCCAGCTGCATTAATGAATCGGCCAACGCGCGGGGAGAGGCGGTTTGCGTATTGGGCGCTCT
TCCGCTTCCTCGCTCACTGACTCGCTGCGCTCGGTCGTTCGGCTGCGGCGAGCGGTATCAGCTCACTCAA
AGGCGGTAATACGGTTATCCACAGAATCAGGGGATAACGCAGGAAAGAACATGTGAGCAAAAGGCCAGCA
AAAGGCCAGGAACCGTAAAAAGGCCGCGTTGCTGGCGTTTTTCCATAGGCTCCGCCCCCCTGACGAGCAT
CACAAAAATCGACGCTCAAGTCAGAGGTGGCGAAACCCGACAGGACTATAAAGATACCAGGCGTTTCCCC
CTGGAAGCTCCCTCGTGCGCTCTCCTGTTCCGACCCTGCCGCTTACCGGATACCTGTCCGCCTTTCTCCC
TTCGGGAAGCGTGGCGCTTTCTCATAGCTCACGCTGTAGGTATCTCAGTTCGGTGTAGGTCGTTCGCTCC
AAGCTGGGCTGTGTGCACGAACCCCCCGTTCAGCCCGACCGCTGCGCCTTATCCGGTAACTATCGTCTTG
AGTCCAACCCGGTAAGACACGACTTATCGCCACTGGCAGCAGCCACTGGTAACAGGATTAGCAGAGCGAG
GTATGTAGGCGGTGCTACAGAGTTCTTGAAGTGGTGGCCTAACTACGGCTACACTAGAAGAACAGTATTT
GGTATCTGCGCTCTGCTGAAGCCAGTTACCTTCGGAAAAAGAGTTGGTAGCTCTTGATCCGGCAAACAAA
CCACCGCTGGTAGCGGTGGTTTTTTTGTTTGCAAGCAGCAGATTACGCGCAGAAAAAAAGGATCTCAAGA
AGATCCTTTGATCTTTTCTACGGGGTCTGACGCTCAGTGGAACGAAAACTCACGTTAAGGGATTTTGGTC
ATGAGATTATCAAAAAGGATCTTCACCTAGATCCTTTTAAATTAAAAATGAAGTTTTAAATCAATCTAAA
GTATATATGAGTAAACTTGGTCTGACAGTTACCAATGCTTAATCAGTGAGGCACCTATCTCAGCGATCTG
TCTATTTCGTTCATCCATAGTTGCCTGACTCCCCGTCGTGTAGATAACTACGATACGGGAGGGCTTACCA
TCTGGCCCCAGTGCTGCAATGATACCGCGAGACCCACGCTCACCGGCTCCAGATTTATCAGCAATAAACC
AGCCAGCCGGAAGGGCCGAGCGCAGAAGTGGTCCTGCAACTTTATCCGCCTCCATCCAGTCTATTAATTG
TTGCCGGGAAGCTAGAGTAAGTAGTTCGCCAGTTAATAGTTTGCGCAACGTTGTTGCCATTGCTACAGGC
ATCGTGGTGTCACGCTCGTCGTTTGGTATGGCTTCATTCAGCTCCGGTTCCCAACGATCAAGGCGAGTTA
CATGATCCCCCATGTTGTGCAAAAAAGCGGTTAGCTCCTTCGGTCCTCCGATCGTTGTCAGAAGTAAGTT
GGCCGCAGTGTTATCACTCATGGTTATGGCAGCACTGCATAATTCTCTTACTGTCATGCCATCCGTAAGA
TGCTTTTCTGTGACTGGTGAGTACTCAACCAAGTCATTCTGAGAATAGTGTATGCGGCGACCGAGTTGCT
CTTGCCCGGCGTCAATACGGGATAATACCGCGCCACATAGCAGAACTTTAAAAGTGCTCATCATTGGAAA
ACGTTCTTCGGGGCGAAAACTCTCAAGGATCTTACCGCTGTTGAGATCCAGTTCGATGTAACCCACTCGT
GCACCCAACTGATCTTCAGCATCTTTTACTTTCACCAGCGTTTCTGGGTGAGCAAAAACAGGAAGGCAAA
ATGCCGCAAAAAAGGGAATAAGGGCGACACGGAAATGTTGAATACTCATACTCTTCCTTTTTCAATATTA
TTGAAGCATTTATCAGGGTTATTGTCTCATGAGCGGATACATATTTGAATGTATTTAGAAAAATAAACAA
ATAGGGGTTCCGCGCACATTTCCCCGAAAAGTGCCACCTGACGTCTAAGAAACCATTATTATCATGACAT
TAACCTATAAAAATAGGCGTATCACGAGGCCCTTTCGTCTCGCGCGTTTCGGTGATGACGGTGAAAACCT
CTGACACATGCAGCTCCCGGAGACGGTCACAGCTTGTCTGTAAGCGGATGCCGGGAGCAGACAAGCCCGT
CAGGGCGCGTCAGCGGGTGTTGGCGGGTGTCGGGGCTGGCTTAACTATGCGGCATCAGAGCAGATTGTAC
TGAGAGTGCACCATATGCGGTGTGAAATACCGCACAGATGCGTAAGGAGAAAATACCGCATCAGGCGCCA
TTCGCCATTCAGGCTGCGCAACTGTTGGGAAGGGCGATCGGTGCGGGCCTCTTCGCTATTACGCCAGCTG
GCGAAAGGGGGATGTGCTGCAAGGCGATTAAGTTGGGTAACGCCAGGGTTTTCCCAGTCACGACGTTGTA
AAACGACGGCGCAAGGAATGGTGCATGCAAGGAGATGGCGCCCAACAGTCCCCCGGCCACGGGGCCTGCC
ACCATACCCACGCCGAAACAAGCGCTCATGAGCCCGAAGTGGCGAGCCCGATCTTCCCCATCGGTGATGT
CGGCGATATAGGCGCCAGCAACCGCACCTGTGGCGCCGGTGATGCCGGCCACGATGCGTCCGGCGTAGAG
GCGATTAGTCCAATTTGTTAAAGACAGGAT
Features (pLannotate 1.2.2; 21 found; start..end, strand, type, name):
    112..628     +  LTR            5' LTR: 5' long terminal repeat from murine embryonic stem cell virus
    692..1033    +  misc_feature   MESV Ψ: packaging signal of murine embryonic stem cell virus
   1100..1516    +  CDS            gag (truncated): truncated Moloney murine leukemia virus (MMLV) gag gene lacking the start codon
   1539..1571    +  CDS            T7 tag (gene 10 leader): leader peptide from bacteriophage T7 gene 10 promotes efficient translation in E. coli
   1611..3176    +  CDS            FBXO7: FBX7_HUMAN - Also known as FBX7. Experimental evidence at protein level: Swiss-Prot protein existence level 1. Substrate recognition component of a SCF (SKP1-CUL1-F-box protein) E3 ubiquitin-protein ligase complex which mediates the ubiquitination and subsequent proteasomal degradation of target proteins. Recognizes BIRC2 and DLGAP5. Plays a role downstream of PINK1 in the clearance of damaged mitochondria via selective autophagy (mitophagy) by targeting PRKN to dysfunctional depolarized mitochondria. Promotes MFN1 ubiquitination. From Homo sapiens (Human).
   3289..3751    +  misc_feature   IRES: internal ribosome entry site (IRES) of the encephalomyocarditis virus (EMCV)
   3765..4484    +  CDS            EGFP: the original enhanced GFP (Yang et al., 1996) mammalian codon-optimized
   4501..4527    +  misc_feature   MCS (fragment): pBluescript multiple cloning site
   4586..5100    +  LTR            3' LTR: 3' long terminal repeat from murine embryonic stem cell virus
   5262..5278    -  protein_bind   lac operator: The lac repressor binds to the lac operator to inhibit transcription in E. coli. This inhibition can be relieved by adding lactose or isopropyl-β-D-thiogalactopyranoside (IPTG). lac repressor encoded by lacI
   5286..5316    -  promoter       lac promoter: promoter for the E. coli lac operon
   5331..5352    -  protein_bind   CAP binding site: CAP binding activates transcription in the presence of cAMP. E. coli catabolite activator protein
   5365..5457    -  CDS            lacI (fragment): lac repressor; lacI; The lac repressor binds to the lac operator to inhibit transcription in E. coli. This inhibition can be relieved by adding lactose or isopropyl-β-D-thiogalactopyranoside (IPTG).
   5640..6228    -  rep_origin     ori: high-copy-number ColE1/pMB1/pBR322/pUC origin of replication
   6399..7259    -  CDS            AmpR: β-lactamase; bla; confers resistance to ampicillin, carbenicillin, and related antibiotics
   7260..7364    -  promoter       AmpR promoter: bla
   7459..7494    +  CDS            rop (fragment): Rop protein, which maintains plasmids at low copy number; rop
   7596..7695    +  misc_feature   bom (fragment): basis of mobility region from pBR322
   7701..7850    -  CDS            lacZα (fragment): LacZα fragment of β-galactosidase; lacZ fragment
   7850..8051    -  CDS            TcR (fragment): tetracycline efflux protein; tet; confers resistance to tetracycline
   8052..70      +  CDS            env (fragment) (across the origin): murine leukemia virus gPr80 envelope polyprotein precursor; env; proteolytically cleaved into gp70SU and p15TM subunits
