[The description below was written by a language model from this plasmid's Addgene catalogue record and pLannotate feature annotations shown in this document.]
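Description:
MSCV-Fbxo7(ΔF-box)-IRES-GFP is a gammaretroviral transfer plasmid built on the MSCV-MCS-IRES-GFP backbone and intended for retrovirus production. It is maintained in E. coli through a high-copy ColE1/pUC-type origin and selected with ampicillin via the β-lactamase gene. The remaining bacterial annotations (fragments of lacI, rop, bom, lacZα and the tetracycline resistance gene, plus a lac promoter/operator) are non-functional remnants of earlier cloning vectors.

The proviral region is bounded by 5' and 3' long terminal repeats from murine embryonic stem cell virus. Downstream of the 5' LTR lie the MESV Ψ packaging signal and a truncated gag segment lacking its start codon, which together allow the transcribed RNA to be encapsidated when viral proteins are supplied in trans by a packaging system. No internal promoter is annotated, so expression is presumably driven from the 5' LTR as a single bicistronic transcript. The first cistron is human FBXO7 isoform 1, cloned between XhoI and EcoRI and carrying a deletion of residues 335–367 that, as the construct name indicates, removes the F-box. This is the motif through which F-box proteins engage the SKP1-CUL1 core of SCF ubiquitin ligases. A T7 tag (gene 10 leader) sequence is annotated just upstream of the coding region and may serve as an N-terminal epitope, although the record does not state this. An EMCV IRES then directs translation of EGFP, so transduced cells can be identified or sorted by fluorescence.

The associated study concerns Fbxo7 expression in haematopoietic progenitor cells and its cooperation with p53 loss in lymphomagenesis, suggesting this mutant is used to probe the contribution of the F-box domain.
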