Addgene plasmid #171787: MSCV-Fbxo7(ΔF-box)-IRES-GFP
Purpose: retrovirus production
Depositing lab: Heike Laman. Depositing organization: University of Cambridge. Publication: Expression of Fbxo7 in haematopoietic progenitor cells cooperates with p53 loss to promote lymphomagenesis. Lomonosov M, Meziane el K, Ye H, Nelson DE, Randle SJ, Laman H. PLoS One. 2011;6(6):e21165. doi: 10.1371/journal.pone.0021165. Epub 2011 Jun 17. PubMed 21695055.
Backbone
  Vector backbone: MSCV-MCS-IRES-GFP
  Vector type: Retroviral
Growth in bacteria
  Bacterial resistance: Ampicillin, 100 μg/mL
  Growth temperature: 37°C
  Growth strain: NEB Stable
  Copy number: High Copy
Gene/Insert
  Gene/Insert name: Fbxo7 isoform 1
  Species: H. sapiens (human)
  Mutation: deletion of aa335-367
  Entrez Gene: FBXO7 (a.k.a. FBX, FBX07, FBX7, PARK15, PKPS)
  Cloning method: Restriction Enzyme; 5′ cloning site XhoI (not destroyed); 3′ cloning site EcoRI (not destroyed)
  Sequencing primers: 5′ unknown
Terms and licenses: Academic/Nonprofit Terms; Industry Terms: Not Available to Industry
How to cite: MSCV-Fbxo7(ΔF-box)-IRES-GFP was a gift from Heike Laman (Addgene plasmid # 171787 ; http://n2t.net/addgene:171787 ; RRID:Addgene_171787)
